>Addgene plasmid #227902 | pML349_PEX3-C-term_XTEN80-mEGFP-3xHA_pTMPLT | addgene full sequence | sequence record 453977 | Addgene NGS Result
TCAATACGGGATAATACCGCGCCACATAGCAGAACTTTAAAAGTGCTCATCATTGGAAAACGTTCTTCGG
GGCGAAAACTCTCAAGGATCTTACCGCTGTTGAGATCCAGTTCGATGTAACCCACTCGTGCACCCAACTG
ATCTTCAGCATCTTTTACTTTCACCAGCGTTTCTGGGTGAGCAAAAACAGGAAGGCAAAATGCCGCAAAA
AAGGGAATAAGGGCGACACGGAAATGTTGAATACTCATACTCTTCCTTTTTCAATATTATTGAAGCATTT
ATCAGGGTTATTGTCTCATGAGCGGATACATATTTGAATGTATTTAGAAAAATAAACAAATAGGGGTTCC
GCGCACATTTCCCCGAAAAGTGCCAGATACCTGAAACAAAACCCATCGTACGGCCAAGGAAGTCTCCAAT
AACTGTGATCCACCACAAGCGCCAGGGTTTTCCCAGTCACGACGTTGTAAAACGACGGCCAGTCATGCAT
AATCCGCACGCATCTGGAATAAGGAAGTGCCATTCCGCCTGACCTGGAGCTTACTGGTGTCACTTCGATA
ACTTCCACAACTGTCATATGACATGAAAATGCCTATGATTTCTATTGAAGACAAAGTCATACAACCTGCT
AATATTATCACAGTTTGTTGCCTACATTCATAATTGAAAGAGATACCAGATTTTGGTTAGAAGTTAAAGA
AAATGAAGGTGTAATTTTTTTCTTATCTTCACATTCGCAAATCCCTTGGGGTGTTAATAACCCTTACACT
ATAGTGTATATGTGTGGTTCATGTATGTGTGTATATGTAAAATATGCACTTACTACACATATTCATACCG
TATGTTAGATCTTCTAGAAAGTAATACACCCTTAACCGTGTTATGTCAGCTTCCAGCAAAAGTACCTTTA
CTCCTACAATTATTTATTCAACAGATACCTATCTAGCACTTGACATACACCAAAATTCATTTGAAGACTA
TTTGGGGTTTTTGTCCCTCAAAGTCACACTTGAACGCTTATGATACCATCATCCCTCATATAAGAACCTA
AATAATAACTATCTCCTAGAATTTATTACAAGAAAAACTACTCATTTTCTTAAATGGTTTGCCTCTTGGC
CTTTACCACAAAACTTAGAGCTGAATTCATCGCTTGATTGCAGAAATTAATTCAAATTAGCTATATGTTT
TGCAAACTATAATGTTATATTATCATCTTTGCTAGGATCTGTTGACAATGGAGCAAGTGAAAGACTTTGC
TGCTAATGTGTATGAAGCTTTTAGTACCCCTCAGCAACTGGAGAAAAGTGGTGGTACTTCCGGGGGAGGG
CCGAGCTCTGGCGCACCCCCACCAAGTGGAGGGTCACCTGCCGGGTCCCCAACATCTACTGAAGAAGGCA
CCAGCGAATCCGCAACGCCCGAGTCAGGCCCTGGTACCTCCACAGAACCATCTGAAGGTAGTGCGCCTGG
TTCCCCAGCTGGAAGCCCTACTTCCACCGAAGAAGGCACGTCAACCGAACCAAGTGAAGGATCTGCCCCT
GGGACCAGCACTGAACCATCTGAGGGTGGCGGATTGGAAGTTTTGTTTCAAGGTCCAGGATCTAACGGCA
GCGTGAGCAAGGGCGAGGAGCTGTTCACCGGGGTGGTGCCCATCCTGGTCGAGCTGGACGGCGACGTAAA
CGGCCACAAGTTCAGCGTGTCCGGCGAGGGCGAGGGCGATGCCACCTACGGCAAGCTGACCCTGAAGTTC
ATCTGCACCACCGGCAAGCTGCCCGTGCCCTGGCCCACCCTCGTGACCACCCTGACCTACGGCGTGCAGT
GCTTCAGCCGCTACCCCGACCACATGAAGCAGCACGACTTCTTCAAGTCCGCCATGCCCGAAGGCTACGT
CCAGGAGCGCACCATCTTCTTCAAGGACGACGGCAACTACAAGACCCGCGCCGAGGTGAAGTTCGAGGGC
GACACCCTGGTGAACCGCATCGAGCTGAAGGGCATCGACTTCAAGGAGGACGGCAACATCCTGGGGCACA
AGCTGGAGTACAACTACAACAGCCACAACGTCTATATCATGGCCGACAAGCAGAAGAACGGCATCAAGGT
GAACTTCAAGATCCGCCACAACATCGAGGACGGCAGCGTGCAGCTCGCCGACCACTACCAGCAGAACACC
CCCATCGGCGACGGCCCCGTGCTGCTGCCCGACAACCACTACCTGAGCACCCAGTCCAAGCTGAGCAAAG
ACCCCAACGAGAAGCGCGATCACATGGTCCTGCTGGAGTTCGTGACCGCCGCCGGGATCACTCTCGGCAT
GGACGAGCTGTACAAGGCTGGAGCTGGCTACCCATACGATGTTCCAGATTACGCTTATCCGTATGACGTC
CCGGACTATGCATACCCCTACGATGTACCCGATTACGCCGGTGCAGGGAGTGGAAGTTGATTTTTCCTTC
AAGAAAAACTACAGTGGGATTCATTTACTTTTTAAAATACACTGGGTAAATCACCTATACTTAGAGTAAC
AGTTTGTTATCAAAATGCCTGATAAAATATATTCTTAATAAAAGTCTTCATTTCATAATGAAATCAATTT
ATTTGGCATCTTAATATATTTTTTTAGATTCATCAACAGACCAGTTTTTGTGGGCATATATATATACACG
TGCAAATATCAGAATTGTTAATAATTTGTTACACATGGACATTTGTTCCAAACTGACTAAAAATCAATAT
AGATATTTTATATACATATATATATATAAAAATACAAAATTCAGTGTACTTTACCATATTAATACTGAGG
AAAAATCTGTTGGAGACATAGGTCTAGGATGTGTGAAGTTTGGAAAAATATGCTATTTAATTATAATGTT
CCCTAGACTGCTGTAAACAGAAGTGAATCAGACTTTTCTCCAGCTACCTTTCAAAATAATAAATTATTTG
TCTCAAATATACCTTGATGGAGGACTTTTTTATTCTTATGGAAATAGTGAATTCCAACAACTATGATGAA
CTATGTTCTTTGCTATTTCTTCACTATATTTTTTAAGGTTTTATTAAAAAGCCTTAGAAAGTTACATATT
GGTTTAGAGGCTAAAATTGTGTTGATGCTGTTTACTCACCTAATTACATAGTTTTAATCATTTGTACATA
ATTTTAAAAACTTACTTTGTATTGATTTTGAATACAGCGTCAGAAGACCGTCAGTGAAGGCTAGGTGGAG
GCTCAGTGATGATAAGTCTGCGATGGTGGATGCATGTGTCATGGTCATAGCTGTTTCCTGTGTGAAATTG
TTATCCGCTCAGAGGGCACAATCCTATTCCGCGCTATCCGACAATCTCCAAGACATTAGGTGGAGTTCAG
TTCGGCGTATGGCATATGTCGCTGGAAAGAACATGTGAGCAAAAGGCCAGCAAAAGGCCAGGAACCGTAA
AAAGGCCGCGTTGCTGGCGTTTTTCCATAGGCTCCGCCCCCCTGACGAGCATCACAAAAATCGACGCTCA
AGTCAGAGGTGGCGAAACCCGACAGGACTATAAAGATACCAGGCGTTTCCCCCTGGAAGCTCCCTCGTGC
GCTCTCCTGTTCCGACCCTGCCGCTTACCGGATACCTGTCCGCCTTTCTCCCTTCGGGAAGCGTGGCGCT
TTCTCATAGCTCACGCTGTAGGTATCTCAGTTCGGTGTAGGTCGTTCGCTCCAAGCTGGGCTGTGTGCAC
GAACCCCCCGTTCAGCCCGACCGCTGCGCCTTATCCGGTAACTATCGTCTTGAGTCCAACCCGGTAAGAC
ACGACTTATCGCCACTGGCAGCAGCCACTGGTAACAGGATTAGCAGAGCGAGGTATGTAGGCGGTGCTAC
AGAGTTCTTGAAGTGGTGGCCTAACTACGGCTACACTAGAAGAACAGTATTTGGTATCTGCGCTCTGCTG
AAGCCAGTTACCTTCGGAAAAAGAGTTGGTAGCTCTTGATCCGGCAAACAAACCACCGCTGGTAGCGGTG
GTTTTTTTGTTTGCAAGCAGCAGATTACGCGCAGAAAAAAAGGATCTCAAGAAGATCCTTTGATCTTTTC
TACGGGGTCTGACGCTCTATTCAACAAAGCCGCCGTCCCGTCAAGTCAGCGTAAATGGGTAGGGGGCTTC
AAATCGTCCTCGTGATACCAATTCGGAGCCTGCTTTTTTGTACAAACTTGTTGATAATGGCAATTCAAGG
ATCTTCACCTAGATCCTTTTAAATTAAAAATGAAGTTTTAAATCAATCTAAAGTATATATGAGTAAACTT
GGTCTGACAGTTACCAATGCTTAATCAGTGAGGCACCTATCTCAGCGATCTGTCTATTTCGTTCATCCAT
AGTTGCCTGACTCCCCGTCGTGTAGATAACTACGATACGGGAGGGCTTACCATCTGGCCCCAGTGCTGCA
ATGATACCGCGAGAGCCACGCTCACCGGCTCCAGATTTATCAGCAATAAACCAGCCAGCCGGAAGGGCCG
AGCGCAGAAGTGGTCCTGCAACTTTATCCGCCTCCATCCAGTCTATTAATTGTTGCCGGGAAGCTAGAGT
AAGTAGTTCGCCAGTTAATAGTTTGCGCAACGTTGTTGCCATTGCTACAGGCATCGTGGTGTCACGCTCG
TCGTTTGGTATGGCTTCATTCAGCTCCGGTTCCCAACGATCAAGGCGAGTTACATGATCCCCCATGTTGT
GCAAAAAAGCGGTTAGCTCCTTCGGTCCTCCGATCGTTGTCAGAAGTAAGTTGGCCGCAGTGTTATCACT
CATGGTTATGGCAGCACTGCATAATTCTCTTACTGTCATGCCATCCGTAAGATGCTTTTCTGTGACTGGT
GAGTACTCAACCAAGTCATTCTGAGAATAGTGTATGCGGCGACCGAGTTGCTCTTGCCCGGCG
Features (pLannotate 1.2.2; 8 found; start..end, strand, type, name):
    249..353     -  promoter       AmpR promoter: bla
    440..483     -  CDS            lacZα (fragment): LacZα fragment of β-galactosidase; lacZ fragment
   1226..1306    +  CDS            PEX3 (fragment): PEX3_HUMAN - Experimental evidence at protein level: Swiss-Prot protein existence level 1. Involved in peroxisome biosynthesis and integrity. Assembles membrane vesicles before the matrix proteins are translocated. As a docking factor for PEX19, is necessary for the import of peroxisomal membrane proteins in the peroxisomes. From Homo sapiens (Human).
   1613..2326    +  CDS            mEGFP: mEGFP is a basic (constitutively fluorescent) green fluorescent protein published in 2002, derived from Aequorea victoria. It has moderate acid sensitivity.
   2366..2392    +  CDS            3xHA (fragment): three tandem HA epitope tags
   3452..4040    -  rep_origin     ori: high-copy-number ColE1/pMB1/pBR322/pUC origin of replication
   4157..4181    -  protein_bind   attB1: mutant version of attB; recombination site for the Gateway® BP reaction BP Clonase™
   4281..248     -  CDS            AmpR (across the origin): β-lactamase; bla; confers resistance to ampicillin, carbenicillin, and related antibiotics
