[The description below was written by a language model from this plasmid's Addgene catalogue record and pLannotate feature annotations shown in this document.]
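Description:
pML349_PEX3-C-term_XTEN80-mEGFP-3xHA_pTMPLT is a CRISPR homology-directed repair donor plasmid built on the pTwist Amp High Copy backbone and assembled by Golden Gate cloning. It is propagated in E. coli from a high-copy ColE1/pUC-type origin and selected with ampicillin through the β-lactamase gene and its native promoter. The annotation also picks up a short lacZα remnant and an attB1-like site in the backbone; these appear to be vestigial sequences with no stated role in the construct's function.

The payload is a knock-in cassette flanked by human PEX3 homology arms, designed to insert an XTEN80 linker, monomeric EGFP and a 3xHA epitope tag at the C terminus of the endogenous PEX3 coding sequence. The feature table identifies a short fragment of PEX3 coding sequence just upstream of the tag, consistent with the final coding portion of the gene lying within the left homology arm. This is followed by an unannotated stretch that would correspond to the XTEN80 linker, then mEGFP and an HA tag region that was only partially recognised by the annotation software. No mammalian promoter is annotated, as expected for a repair template: after a Cas9-induced break near the PEX3 stop codon, the fusion would be expressed from the native locus under endogenous regulation. The nuclease and guide RNA are not part of this plasmid.

PEX3 is a peroxisomal membrane protein involved in peroxisome biogenesis, so the tagged allele serves as an endogenous peroxisome marker. According to the record, the GFP and epitope tags support fluorescence visualisation and mass spectrometry, as part of a broader organelle-profiling effort.
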