Addgene plasmid #227902: pML349_PEX3-C-term_XTEN80-mEGFP-3xHA_pTMPLT
Purpose: Homology repair template for genome engineering. Organelle endogenous marker expressing GFP and epitope tags for mass spectrometry.
Depositing lab: Manuel Leonetti. Publication: Global organelle profiling reveals subcellular localization and remodeling at proteome scale. Hein MY, Peng D, Todorova V, McCarthy F, Kim K, Liu C, Savy L, Januel C, Baltazar-Nunez R, Sekhar M, Vaid S, Bax S, Vangipuram M, Burgess J, Njoya L, Wang E, Ivanov IE, Byrum JR, Pradeep S, Gonzalez CG, Aniseia Y, Creery JS, McMorrow AH, Sunshine S, Yeung-Levy S, DeFelice BC, Mehta SB, Itzhak DN, Elias JE, Leonetti MD. Cell. 2024 Dec 26:S0092-8674(24)01344-8. doi: 10.1016/j.cell.2024.11.028. PubMed 39742809.
Backbone
  Vector backbone: pTwist Amp High Copy
  Backbone manufacturer: Twist Biosciences
  Vector type: CRISPR
Growth in bacteria
  Bacterial resistance: Ampicillin, 100 μg/mL
  Growth temperature: 37°C
  Growth strain: DH5alpha
  Copy number: High Copy
Gene/Insert
  Gene/Insert name: PEX3 homology arms with XTEN80-mEGFP-3xHA for insertion at C terminus
  Species: H. sapiens (human)
  Cloning method: Golden Gate
Terms and licenses: Academic/Nonprofit Terms; Industry Terms: Not Available to Industry
How to cite: pML349_PEX3-C-term_XTEN80-mEGFP-3xHA_pTMPLT was a gift from Manuel Leonetti (Addgene plasmid # 227902 ; http://n2t.net/addgene:227902 ; RRID:Addgene_227902)
